Addgene plasmid #207177: pLV-EgI-HygroR
Purpose: (Empty Backbone) Gateway compatible Lentiviral Expression Plasmid EF1a-IRES-HygroR
Depositing lab: David Bersten. Depositing organization: Adelaide University. Publication: dFLASH; dual FLuorescent transcription factor Activity Sensor for Histone integrated live-cell reporting and high-content screening. Allen TP, Roennfeldt AE, Reckdharajkumar M, Liu M, Quinn RJ, Russell DL, Peet DJ, Whitelaw ML, Bersten DC. bioRxiv 2023.11.21.568191 10.1101/2023.11.21.568191.
Backbone
  Vector backbone: pLV
  Backbone manufacturer: inhouse
  Vector type: Mammalian Expression, Lentiviral
  Selectable markers: Hygromycin
Growth in bacteria
  Bacterial resistance: Ampicillin, 100 μg/mL
  Growth temperature: 37°C
  Growth strain: ccdB Survival
  Copy number: High Copy
Gene/Insert
  Gene/Insert name: Empty
  Promoter: EF1a
  Cloning method: Gibson Cloning
  Sequencing primers: 5′ NA
Terms and licenses: Academic/Nonprofit Terms; Industry Terms: Not Available to Industry
Depositor comments: Please visit https://doi.org/10.1101/2023.11.21.568191 for bioRxiv preprint.
How to cite: pLV-EgI-HygroR was a gift from David Bersten (Addgene plasmid # 207177 ; http://n2t.net/addgene:207177 ; RRID:Addgene_207177)
