[The description below was written by a language model from this plasmid's Addgene catalogue record and pLannotate feature annotations shown in this document.]
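Description:
pLV-EgI-HygroR is an empty, Gateway-compatible lentiviral destination vector of about 11 kb, built on an in-house pLV backbone for stable expression of a gene of interest in mammalian cells. It replicates in E. coli from a high-copy ColE1/pUC-type origin and carries an ampicillin resistance gene. Because the unrecombined Gateway cassette encodes the ccdB toxin, the empty plasmid has to be maintained in a ccdB-tolerant strain. Short annotated fragments such as tetracycline resistance, mini-oriP, lac promoter/operator and SV40 small t sequences appear to be backbone remnants rather than functional parts.

The viral portion has a third-generation layout. An RSV promoter drives a truncated HIV-1 5' LTR, followed by the Ψ packaging signal with a partial gag sequence, the RRE and the cPPT/CTS. It ends in a self-inactivating ΔU3 3' LTR followed by an SV40 polyadenylation signal. Between the LTRs, the human EF-1α promoter with its intron A sits upstream of an attR1–CmR–ccdB–attR2 cassette. An LR recombination reaction with an entry clone swaps this cassette for the chosen open reading frame, and loss of ccdB counter-selects against unrecombined plasmid. Downstream, an EMCV IRES links a hygromycin resistance gene to the same transcript, so the inserted gene and the marker are expressed bicistronically and transduced cells can be selected with hygromycin. The region after HygR is annotated as hepatitis B virus sequence (HBsAg fragment, PRE and X), which suggests an HBV-derived post-transcriptional regulatory element rather than the more usual WPRE. The associated publication describes fluorescent transcription factor activity reporters for live-cell, high-content screening, but the record does not specify how this particular backbone was used in that work.
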