Features (pLannotate 1.2.2; 38 found; start..end, strand, type, name):
      4..110     +  rep_origin     mini-oriP (fragment): internally truncated variant of the Epstein-Barr virus oriP replication origin (Tanaka et al., 1999)
    120..158     -  CDS            TcR (fragment): tetracycline efflux protein; tet; confers resistance to tetracycline
    159..180     +  protein_bind   CAP binding site: CAP binding activates transcription in the presence of cAMP. E. coli catabolite activator protein
    195..225     +  promoter       lac promoter: promoter for the E. coli lac operon
    229..251     +  protein_bind   lac operator (fragment): The lac repressor binds to the lac operator to inhibit transcription in E. coli. This inhibition can be relieved by adding lactose or isopropyl-β-D-thiogalactopyranoside (IPTG). lac repressor encoded by lacI
    294..312     +  promoter       T3 promoter: promoter for bacteriophage T3 RNA polymerase
    340..566     +  promoter       RSV promoter: Rous sarcoma virus enhancer/promoter
    567..747     +  LTR            5' LTR (truncated): truncated 5' long terminal repeat (LTR) from HIV-1
    794..919     +  misc_feature   HIV-1 Ψ: packaging signal of human immunodeficiency virus type 1
    903..1266    +  CDS            HIV-1 gag (fragment): gag protein from human immunodeficiency virus 1; gag
   1412..1645    +  misc_feature   RRE: The Rev response element (RRE) of HIV-1 allows for Rev-dependent mRNA export from the nucleus to the cytoplasm.
   2022..2122    +  CDS            Rev (fragment): human immunodeficiency virus 1 (HIV-1) Rev protein; rev; enhances nuclear export of unspliced and incompletely spliced viral mRNAs
   2136..2253    +  misc_feature   cPPT/CTS: central polypurine tract and central termination sequence of HIV-1
   2252..2273    +  misc_feature   MCS (fragment): pBluescript multiple cloning site
   2307..2373    +  CDS            small t antigen (fragment): SV40 (simian virus 40) small t antigen
   2399..2610    +  promoter       EF-1α core promoter: core promoter for human elongation factor EF-1α
   2611..2720    +  intron         EF-1α intron A (fragment): intron upstream of the start codon of human EF-1α
   3354..3557    +  intron         EF-1α intron A: truncated intron upstream of the start codon of human EF-1α
   3639..3763    +  protein_bind   attR1: mutant version of attR; recombination site for the Gateway® LR reaction LR Clonase™
   3788..3818    +  promoter       lac UV5 promoter: E. coli lac promoter with an "up" mutation
   3842..3871    +  promoter       cat promoter (fragment): promoter of the E. coli cat gene encoding chloramphenicol acetyltransferase
   3872..4531    +  CDS            CmR: chloramphenicol acetyltransferase; cat; confers resistance to chloramphenicol
   4710..4868    +  CDS            ccdA (fragment): CCDA_ECO57 - Also known as H, letA. Experimental evidence at protein level: Swiss-Prot protein existence level 1. Antitoxin component of a type II toxin-antitoxin (TA) system which inhibits the post-segregational killing (PSK) of plasmid-free cells, also referred to as a plasmid addiction system. Binds to and blocks the activity of CcdB; will also remove bound CcdB protein from the CcdB-GyrA complex by forming a CcdA-CcdB complex, a process termed rejuvenation. Functions as a transcriptional corepressor for the ccdAB operon, repression also requires CcdB (By similarity). From Escherichia coli
   4873..5175    +  CDS            ccdB: CCDB_ECOLI - Also known as G, letB, letD. Experimental evidence at protein level: Swiss-Prot protein existence level 1. Toxic component of a type II toxin-antitoxin (TA) system, functioning in plasmid maintainence. Responsible for the post- segregational killing (PSK) of plasmid-free cells, also referred to as a plasmid addiction system. Half-life of over 2 hours. Cell killing by CcdB is accompanied by filamentation, defects in chromosome and plasmid segregation, defects in cell division, formation of anucleate cells, decreased DNA synthesis and plasmid loss. Interferes with the activity of DN
   5219..5343    -  protein_bind   attR2: mutant version of attR; recombination site for the Gateway® LR reaction LR Clonase™
   5497..5959    +  misc_feature   IRES: internal ribosome entry site (IRES) of the encephalomyocarditis virus (EMCV)
   5963..6988    +  CDS            HygR: aminoglycoside phosphotransferase from E. coli; aph(4)-Ia; confers resistance to hygromycin
   6995..7150    +  CDS            HBsAg (S) (fragment): major/small (S) envelope protein of hepatitis B virus hepatitis B surface antigen
   7465..7723    +  ncRNA          HBV PRE 1151-1410: Accession: RF02816 - Hepatitis B virus post-transcriptional regulatory element 1151-1410
   7689..8129    +  CDS            X: X_HBVD3 - Experimental evidence at protein level: Swiss-Prot protein existence level 1. Multifunctional protein that plays a role in silencing host antiviral defenses and promoting viral transcription. Does not seem to be essential for HBV infection. May be directly involved in development of cirrhosis and liver cancer (hepatocellular carcinoma). Most of cytosolic activities involve modulation of cytosolic calcium. The effect on apoptosis is controversial depending on the cell types in which the studies have been conducted. May induce apoptosis by localizing in mitochondria and causing loss of
   8151..8219    +  CDS            nef (fragment): NEF_HV1Z2 - Experimental evidence at protein level: Swiss-Prot protein existence level 1. Extracellular Nef protein targets CD4(+) T-lymphocytes for apoptosis by interacting with CXCR4 surface receptors. From Human immunodeficiency virus type 1 group M subtype D (isolate Z2/CDC-Z34) (HIV-1).
   8221..8454    +  LTR            3' LTR (ΔU3): self-inactivating 3' long terminal repeat (LTR) from HIV-1
   8526..8647    +  polyA_signal   SV40 poly(A) signal: SV40 polyadenylation signal
   8667..8771    +  promoter       SV40 promoter (fragment): SV40 early promoter
   9119..9223    +  promoter       AmpR promoter: bla
   9224..10084   +  CDS            AmpR: β-lactamase; bla; confers resistance to ampicillin, carbenicillin, and related antibiotics
  10255..10843   +  rep_origin     ori: high-copy-number ColE1/pMB1/pBR322/pUC origin of replication
  10889..3       -  CDS            TcR (fragment) (across the origin): tetracycline efflux protein; tet; confers resistance to tetracycline
>Addgene plasmid #207177 | pLV-EgI-HygroR | addgene full sequence | sequence record 429169 | Addgene NGS Result
CGATAACCCTAATTCGATAGCATATGCTTCCCGTTGGGTAACATATGCTATTGAATTAGGGTTAGTCTGG
ATAGTATATACTACTACCCGGGAAGCATATGCTACCCGTTTAGGGTTCACCGGTGATGCCGGCCACGATG
CGTCCGGCGTAGAGGATCTAATGTGAGTTAGCTCACTCATTAGGCACCCCAGGCTTTACACTTTATGCTT
CCGGCTCGTATGTTGTGTGGAATTGTGAGCGGATAACAATTTCACACAGGAAACAGCTATGACCATGATT
ACGCCAAGCGCGCAATTAACCCTCACTAAAGGGAACAAAAGCTGGAGCTGCAAGCTTAATGTAGTCTTAT
GCAATACTCTTGTAGTCTTGCAACATGGTAACGATGAGTTAGCAACATGCCTTACAAGGAGAGAAAAAGC
ACCGTGCATGCCGATTGGTGGAAGTAAGGTGGTACGATCGTGCCTTATTAGGAAGGCAACAGACGGGTCT
GACATGGATTGGACGAACCACTGAATTGCCGCATTGCAGAGATATTGTATTTAAGTGCCTAGCTCGATAC
ATAAACGGGTCTCTCTGGTTAGACCAGATCTGAGCCTGGGAGCTCTCTGGCTAACTAGGGAACCCACTGC
TTAAGCCTCAATAAAGCTTGCCTTGAGTGCTTCAAGTAGTGTGTGCCCGTCTGTTGTGTGACTCTGGTAA
CTAGAGATCCCTCAGACCCTTTTAGTCAGTGTGGAAAATCTCTAGCAGTGGCGCCCGAACAGGGACTTGA
AAGCGAAAGGGAAACCAGAGGAGCTCTCTCGACGCAGGACTCGGCTTGCTGAAGCGCGCACGGCAAGAGG
CGAGGGGCGGCGACTGGTGAGTACGCCAAAAATTTTGACTAGCGGAGGCTAGAAGGAGAGAGATGGGTGC
GAGAGCGTCAGTATTAAGCGGGGGAGAATTAGATCGCGATGGGAAAAAATTCGGTTAAGGCCAGGGGGAA
AGAAAAAATATAAATTAAAACATATAGTATGGGCAAGCAGGGAGCTAGAACGATTCGCAGTTAATCCTGG
CCTGTTAGAAACATCAGAAGGCTGTAGACAAATACTGGGACAGCTACAACCATCCCTTCAGACAGGATCA
GAAGAACTTAGATCATTATATAATACAGTAGCAACCCTCTATTGTGTGCATCAAAGGATAGAGATAAAAG
ACACCAAGGAAGCTTTAGACAAGATAGAGGAAGAGCAAAACAAAAGTAAGACCACCGCACAGCAAGCGGC
CGCTGATCTTCAGACCTGGAGGAGGAGATATGAGGGACAATTGGAGAAGTGAATTATATAAATATAAAGT
AGTAAAAATTGAACCATTAGGAGTAGCACCCACCAAGGCAAAGAGAAGAGTGGTGCAGAGAGAAAAAAGA
GCAGTGGGAATAGGAGCTTTGTTCCTTGGGTTCTTGGGAGCAGCAGGAAGCACTATGGGCGCAGCGTCAA
TGACGCTGACGGTACAGGCCAGACAATTATTGTCTGGTATAGTGCAGCAGCAGAACAATTTGCTGAGGGC
TATTGAGGCGCAACAGCATCTGTTGCAACTCACAGTCTGGGGCATCAAGCAGCTCCAGGCAAGAATCCTG
GCTGTGGAAAGATACCTAAAGGATCAACAGCTCCTGGGGATTTGGGGTTGCTCTGGAAAACTCATTTGCA
CCACTGCTGTGCCTTGGAATGCTAGTTGGAGTAATAAATCTCTGGAACAGATTTGGAATCACACGACCTG
GATGGAGTGGGACAGAGAAATTAACAATTACACAAGCTTAATACACTCCTTAATTGAAGAATCGCAAAAC
CAGCAAGAAAAGAATGAACAAGAATTATTGGAATTAGATAAATGGGCAAGTTTGTGGAATTGGTTTAACA
TAACAAATTGGCTGTGGTATATAAAATTATTCATAATGATAGTAGGAGGCTTGGTAGGTTTAAGAATAGT
TTTTGCTGTACTTTCTATAGTGAATAGAGTTAGGCAGGGATATTCACCATTATCGTTTCAGACCCACCTC
CCAACCCCGAGGGGACCCGACAGGCCCGAAGGAATAGAAGAAGAAGGTGGAGAGAGAGACAGAGACAGAT
CCATTCGATTAGTGAACGGATCTCGACGGTATCGGTTTTAAAAGAAAAGGGGGGATTGGGGGGTACAGTG
CAGGGGAAAGAATAGTAGACATAATAGCAACAGACATACAAACTAAAGAATTACAAAAACAAATTACAAA
AATTCAAAATTTTATCGATACCGTCGACCTCGACGGATCGGGAGATCTCGACCGAGCTTTGCAAAGATGG
ATAAAGTTTTAAACAGAGAGGAATCTTTGCAGCTAATGGACCTTCTAGGTCTTGAAAGGAGTGGGAATTG
GCTCCGGTGCCCGTCAGTGGGCAGAGCGCACATCGCCCACAGTCCCCGAGAAGTTGGGGGGAGGGGTCGG
CAATTGAACCGGTGCCTAGAGAAGGTGGCGCGGGGTAAACTGGGAAAGTGATGTCGTGTACTGGCTCCGC
CTTTTTCCCGAGGGTGGGGGAGAACCGTATATAAGTGCAGTAGTCGCCGTGAACGTTCTTTTTCGCAACG
GGTTTGCCGCCAGAACACAGGTAAGTGCCGTGTGTGGTTCCCGCGGGCCTGGCCTCTTTACGGGTTATGG
CCCTTGCGTGCCTTGAATTACTTCCACCTGGCTGCAGTACGTGATTCTTGATCCCGAGCTTCGGGTTGGA
AGTGGGTGGGAGAGTTCGAGGCCTTGCGCTTAAGGAGCCCCTTCGCCTCGTGCTTGAGTTGAGGCCTGGC
CTGGGCGCTGGGGCCGCCGCGTGCGAATCTGGTGGCACCTTCGCGCCTGTCTCGCTGCTTTCGATAAGTC
TCTAGCCATTTAAAATTTTTGATGACCTGCTGCGACGCTTTTTTTCTGGCAAGATAGTCTTGTAAATGCG
GGCCAAGATCGATCTGCACACTGGTATTTCGGTTTTTGGGGCCGCGGGCGGCGACGGGGCCCGTGCGTCC
CAGCGCACATGTTCGGCGAGGCGGGGCCTGCGAGCGCGGCCACCGAGAATCGGACGGGGGTAGTCTCAAG
CTGGCCGGCCTGCTCTGGTGCCTGGCCTCGCGCCGCCGTGTATCGCCCCGCCCTGGGCGGCAAGGCTGGC
CCGGTCGGCACCAGTTGCGTGAGCGGAAAGATGGCCGCTTCCCGGCCCTGCTGCAGGGAGCTCAAAATGG
AGGACGCGGCGCTCGGGAGAGCGGGCGGGTGAGTCACCCACACAAAGGAAAAGGGCCTTTCCGTCCTCAG
CCGTCGCTTCATGTGACTCCACGGAGTACCGGGCGCCGTCCAGGCACCTCGATTAGTTCTCGATCGAGCT
TTTGGAGTACGTCGTCTTTAGGTTGGGGGGAGGGGTTTTATGCGATGGAGTTTCCCCACACTGAGTGGGT
GGAGACTGAAGTTAGGCCAGCTTGGCACTTGATGTAATTCTCCTTGGAATTTGCCCTTTTTGAGTTTGGA
TCTTGGTTCATTCTCAAGCCTCAGACAGTGGTTCAAAGTTTTTTTCTTCCATTTCAGGTGTCGTGAGGAA
TTAGCTTGACCAAGCTTGGTACCGAGCTCGGATCCACTAGTAACGGCCGCCAGTGTGCTGGAATTATCAC
AAGTTTGTACAAAAAAGCTGAACGAGAAACGTAAAATGATATAAATATCAATATATTAAATTAGATTTTG
CATAAAAAACAGACTACATAATACTGTAAAACACAACATATCCAGTCACTATGGCGGCCGCATTAGGCAC
CCCAGGCTTTACACTTTATGCTTCCGGCTCGTATAATGTGTGGATTTTGAGTTAGGATCCGTCGAGATTT
TCAGGAGCTAAGGAAGCTAAAATGGAGAAAAAAATCACTGGATATACCACCGTTGATATATCCCAATGGC
ATCGTAAAGAACATTTTGAGGCATTTCAGTCAGTTGCTCAATGTACCTATAACCAGACCGTTCAGCTGGA
TATTACGGCCTTTTTAAAGACCGTAAAGAAAAATAAGCACAAGTTTTATCCGGCCTTTATTCACATTCTT
GCCCGCCTGATGAATGCTCATCCGGAATTCCGTATGGCAATGAAAGACGGTGAGCTGGTGATATGGGATA
GTGTTCACCCTTGTTACACCGTTTTCCATGAGCAAACTGAAACGTTTTCATCGCTCTGGAGTGAATACCA
CGACGATTTCCGGCAGTTTCTACACATATATTCGCAAGATGTGGCGTGTTACGGTGAAAACCTGGCCTAT
TTCCCTAAAGGGTTTATTGAGAATATGTTTTTCGTCTCAGCCAATCCCTGGGTGAGTTTCACCAGTTTTG
ATTTAAACGTGGCCAATATGGACAACTTCTTCGCCCCCGTTTTCACCATGGGCAAATATTATACGCAAGG
CGACAAGGTGCTGATGCCGCTGGCGATTCAGGTTCATCATGCCGTTTGTGATGGCTTCCATGTCGGCAGA
ATGCTTAATGAATTACAACAGTACTGCGATGAGTGGCAGGGCGGGGCGTAAACGCGTGGATCCGGCTTAC
TAAAAGCCAGATAACAGTATGCGTATTTGCGCGCTGATTTTTGCGGTATAAGAATATATACTGATATGTA
TACCCGAAGTATGTCAAAAAGAGGTATGCTATGAAGCAGCGTATTACAGTGACAGTTGACAGCGACAGCT
ATCAGTTGCTCAAGGCATATATGATGTCAATATCTCCGGTCTGGTAAGCACAACCATGCAGAATGAAGCC
CGTCGTCTGCGTGCCGAACGCTGGAAAGCGGAAAATCAGGAAGGGATGGCTGAGGTCGCCCGGTTTATTG
AAATGAACGGCTCTTTTGCTGACGAGAACAGGGGCTGGTGAAATGCAGTTTAAGGTTTACACCTATAAAA
GAGAGAGCCGTTATCGTCTGTTTGTGGATGTACAGAGTGATATTATTGACACGCCCGGGCGACGGATGGT
GATCCCCCTGGCCAGTGCACGTCTGCTGTCAGATAAAGTCTCCCGTGAACTTTACCCGGTGGTGCATATC
GGGGATGAAAGCTGGCGCATGATGACCACCGATATGGCCAGTGTGCCGGTCTCCGTTATCGGGGAAGAAG
TGGCTGATCTCAGCCACCGCGAAAATGACATCAAAAACGCCATTAACCTGATGTTCTGGGGAATATAAAT
GTCAGGCTCCCTTATACACAGCCAGTCTGCAGGTCGACCATAGTGACTGGATATGTTGTGTTTTACAGTA
TTATGTAGTCTGTTTTTTATGCAAAATCTAATTTAATATATTGATATTTATATCATTTTACGTTTCTCGT
TCAGCTTTCTTGTACAAAGTGGTGATAATTCTGCAGATATCCATCACACTGGCGGCCGCTCGAGCGCCCC
TCTCCCTCCCCCCCCCTAACGTTACTGGCCGAAGCCGCTTGGAATAAGGCCGGTGTGCGTTTGTCTATAT
GTTATTTTCCACCATATTGCCGTCTTTTGGCAATGTGAGGGCCCGGAAACCTGGCCCTGTCTTCTTGACG
AGCATTCCTAGGGGTCTTTCCCCTCTCGCCAAAGGAATGCAAGGTCTGTTGAATGTCGTGAAGGAAGCAG
TTCCTCTGGAAGCTTCTTGAAGACAAACAACGTCTGTAGCGACCCTTTGCAGGCAGCGGAACCCCCCACC
TGGCGACAGGTGCCTCTGCGGCCAAAAGCCACGTGTATAAGATACACCTGCAAAGGCGGCACAACCCCAG
TGCCACGTTGTGAGTTGGATAGTTGTGGAAAGAGTCAAATGGCTCTCCTCAAGCGTATTCAACAAGGGGC
TGAAGGATGCCCAGAAGGTACCCCATTGTATGGGATCTGATCTGGGGCCTCGGTGCACATGCTTTACATG
TGTTTAGTCGAGGTTAAAAAAACGTCTAGGCCCCCCGAACCACGGGGACGTGGTTTTCCTTTGAAAAACA
CGATGATAATCCATGAAAAAGCCTGAACTCACCGCGACGTCTGTCGAGAAGTTTCTGATCGAAAAGTTCG
ACAGCGTCTCCGACCTGATGCAGCTCTCGGAGGGCGAAGAATCTCGTGCTTTCAGCTTCGATGTAGGAGG
GCGTGGATATGTCCTGCGGGTAAATAGCTGCGCCGATGGTTTCTACAAAGATCGTTATGTTTATCGGCAC
TTTGCATCGGCCGCGCTCCCGATTCCGGAAGTGCTTGACATTGGGGAATTCAGCGAGAGCCTGACCTATT
GCATCTCCCGCCGTGCACAGGGTGTCACGTTGCAAGACCTGCCTGAAACCGAACTGCCCGCTGTTCTGCA
GCCGGTCGCGGAGGCCATGGATGCGATCGCTGCGGCCGATCTTAGCCAGACGAGCGGGTTCGGCCCATTC
GGACCGCAAGGAATCGGTCAATACACTACATGGCGTGATTTCATATGCGCGATTGCTGATCCCCATGTGT
ATCACTGGCAAACTGTGATGGACGACACCGTCAGTGCGTCCGTCGCGCAGGCTCTCGATGAGCTGATGCT
TTGGGCCGAGGACTGCCCCGAAGTCCGGCACCTCGTGCACGCGGATTTCGGCTCCAACAATGTCCTGACG
GACAATGGCCGCATAACAGCGGTCATTGACTGGAGCGAGGCGATGTTCGGGGATTCCCAATACGAGGTCG
CCAACATCTTCTTCTGGAGGCCGTGGTTGGCTTGTATGGAGCAGCAGACGCGCTACTTCGAGCGGAGGCA
TCCGGAGCTTGCAGGATCGCCGCGGCTCCGGGCGTATATGCTCCGCATTGGTCTTGACCAACTCTATCAG
AGCTTGGTTGACGGCAATTTCGATGATGCAGCTTGGGCGCAGGGTCGATGCGACGCAATCGTCCGATCCG
GAGCCGGGACTGTCGGGCGTACACAAATCGCCCGCAGAAGCGCGGCCGTCTGGACCGATGGCTGTGTAGA
AGTACTCGCCGATAGTGGAAACCGACGCCCCAGCACTCGTCCGAGGGCAAAGGAATAGGCTAGCCTAGTG
CCATTTGTTCAGTGGTTCGTAGGGCTTTCCCCCACTGTTTGGCTTTCAGTTATATGGATGATGTGGTATT
GGGGGCCAAGTCTGTACAGCATCTTGAGTCCCTTTTTACCGCTGTTACCAATTTTCTTTTGTCTTTGGGT
ATACATTTAAACCCTAACAAAACAAAGAGATGGGGTTACTCTCTAAATTTTATGGGTTATGTCATTGGAT
GTTATGGGTCCTTGCCACAAGAACACATCATACAAAAAATCAAAGAATGTTTTAGAAAACTTCCTATTAA
CAGGCCTATTGATTGGAAAGTATGTCAACGAATTGTGGGTCTTTTGGGTTTTGCTGCCCCTTTTACACAA
TGTGGTTATCCTGCGTTGATGCCTTTGTATGCATGTATTCAATCTAAGCAGGCTTTCACTTTCTCGCCAA
CTTACAAGGCCTTTCTGTGTAAACAATACCTGAACCTTTACCCCGTTGCCCGGCAACGGCCAGGTCTGTG
CCAAGTGTTTGCTGACGCAACCCCCACTGGCTGGGGCTTGGTCATGGGCCATCAGCGCATGCGTGGAACC
TTTTCGGCTCCTCTGCCGATCCATACTGCGGAACTCCTAGCCGCTTGTTTTGCTCGCAGCAGGTCTGGAG
CAAACATTATCGGGACTGATAACTCTGTTGTCCTATCCCGCAAATATACATCGTTTCCATGGCTGCTAGG
CTGTGCTGCCAACTGGATCCTGCGCGGGACGTCCTTTGTTTACGTCCCGTCGGCGCTGAATCCTGCGGAC
GACCCTTCTCGGGGTCGCTTGGGACTCTCTCGTCCCCTTCTCCGTCTGCCGTTCCGACCGACCACGGGGC
GCACCTCTCTTTACGCGGACTCCCCGTCTGTGCCTTCTCATCTGCCGGACCGTGTGCACTTCGCTTCACC
TCTGCACGTCGCATGGAGACCACCGTGAACGCCCACCAAATATTGCCCAAGGTCTTACATAAGAGGACTC
TTGGACTCTCAGCAATGTCAACGACCGACCTTGAGGCATACTTCAAAGACTGTTTGTTTAAAGACTGGGA
GGAGTTGGGGGAGGAGATTAGGTTAAAGGTCTTTGTACTAGGAGGCTGTAGGCATAAATTGGTCTGCGCA
CCAGCACCATGGCGCAATCACTAGAGCGGGGTACCTTTAAGACCAATGACTTACAAGGCAGCTGTAGATC
TTAGCCACTTTTTAAAAGAAAAGGGGGGACTGGAAGGGCTAATTCACTCCCAACGAAGACAAGATCTGCT
TTTTGCTTGTACTGGGTCTCTCTGGTTAGACCAGATCTGAGCCTGGGAGCTCTCTGGCTAACTAGGGAAC
CCACTGCTTAAGCCTCAATAAAGCTTGCCTTGAGTGCTTCAAGTAGTGTGTGCCCGTCTGTTGTGTGACT
CTGGTAACTAGAGATCCCTCAGACCCTTTTAGTCAGTGTGGAAAATCTCTAGCAGTAGTAGTTCATGTCA
TCTTATTATTCAGTATTTATAACTTGCAAAGAAATGAATATCAGAGAGTGAGAGGAACTTGTTTATTGCA
GCTTATAATGGTTACAAATAAAGCAATAGCATCACAAATTTCACAAATAAAGCATTTTTTTCACTGCATT
CTAGTTGTGGTTTGTCCAAACTCATCAATGTATCTTATCATGTCTGGCTCTAGCTATCCCGCCCCTAACT
CCGCCCATCCCGCCCCTAACTCCGCCCAGTTCCGCCCATTCTCCGCCCCATGGCTGACTAATTTTTTTTA
TTTATGCAGAGGCCGAGGCCGGATCCCTTGAGTGGCTTTCATCCTGGAGCAGACTTTGCAGTCTGTGGAC
TGCAACACAACATTGCCTTTATGTGTAACTCTTGGCTGAAGCTCTTACACCAATGCTGGGGGACATGTAC
CTCCCAGGGGCCCAGGAAGACTACGGGAGGCTACACCAACGTCAATCAGAGGGGCCTGTGTAGCTACCGA
TAAGCGGACCCTCAAGAGGGCATTAGCAATAGTGTTTATAAGGCCCCCTTGTTAATTCTTGAAGACGAAA
GGGCCTCGTGATACGCCTATTTTTATAGGTTAATGTCATGATAATAATGGTTTCTTAGACGTCAGGTGGC
ACTTTTCGGGGAAATGTGCGCGGAACCCCTATTTGTTTATTTTTCTAAATACATTCAAATATGTATCCGC
TCATGAGACAATAACCCTGATAAATGCTTCAATAATATTGAAAAAGGAAGAGTATGAGTATTCAACATTT
CCGTGTCGCCCTTATTCCCTTTTTTGCGGCATTTTGCCTTCCTGTTTTTGCTCACCCAGAAACGCTGGTG
AAAGTAAAAGATGCTGAAGATCAGTTGGGTGCACGAGTGGGTTACATCGAACTGGATCTCAACAGCGGTA
AGATCCTTGAGAGTTTTCGCCCCGAAGAACGTTTTCCAATGATGAGCACTTTTAAAGTTCTGCTATGTGG
CGCGGTATTATCCCGTGTTGACGCCGGGCAAGAGCAACTCGGTCGCCGCATACACTATTCTCAGAATGAC
TTGGTTGAGTACTCACCAGTCACAGAAAAGCATCTTACGGATGGCATGACAGTAAGAGAATTATGCAGTG
CTGCCATAACCATGAGTGATAACACTGCGGCCAACTTACTTCTGACAACGATCGGAGGACCGAAGGAGCT
AACCGCTTTTTTGCACAACATGGGGGATCATGTAACTCGCCTTGATCGTTGGGAACCGGAGCTGAATGAA
GCCATACCAAACGACGAGCGTGACACCACGATGCCTGCAGCAATGGCAACAACGTTGCGCAAACTATTAA
CTGGCGAACTACTTACTCTAGCTTCCCGGCAACAATTAATAGACTGGATGGAGGCGGATAAAGTTGCAGG
ACCACTTCTGCGCTCGGCCCTTCCGGCTGGCTGGTTTATTGCTGATAAATCTGGAGCCGGTGAGCGTGGG
TCTCGCGGTATCATTGCAGCACTGGGGCCAGATGGTAAGCCCTCCCGTATCGTAGTTATCTACACGACGG
GGAGTCAGGCAACTATGGATGAACGAAATAGACAGATCGCTGAGATAGGTGCCTCACTGATTAAGCATTG
GTAACTGTCAGACCAAGTTTACTCATATATACTTTAGATTGATTTAAAACTTCATTTTTAATTTAAAAGG
ATCTAGGTGAAGATCCTTTTTGATAATCTCATGACCAAAATCCCTTAACGTGAGTTTTCGTTCCACTGAG
CGTCAGACCCCGTAGAAAAGATCAAAGGATCTTCTTGAGATCCTTTTTTTCTGCGCGTAATCTGCTGCTT
GCAAACAAAAAAACCACCGCTACCAGCGGTGGTTTGTTTGCCGGATCAAGAGCTACCAACTCTTTTTCCG
AAGGTAACTGGCTTCAGCAGAGCGCAGATACCAAATACTGTCCTTCTAGTGTAGCCGTAGTTAGGCCACC
ACTTCAAGAACTCTGTAGCACCGCCTACATACCTCGCTCTGCTAATCCTGTTACCAGTGGCTGCTGCCAG
TGGCGATAAGTCGTGTCTTACCGGGTTGGACTCAAGACGATAGTTACCGGATAAGGCGCAGCGGTCGGGC
TGAACGGGGGGTTCGTGCACACAGCCCAGCTTGGAGCGAACGACCTACACCGAACTGAGATACCTACAGC
GTGAGCTATGAGAAAGCGCCACGCTTCCCGAAGGGAGAAAGGCGGACAGGTATCCGGTAAGCGGCAGGGT
CGGAACAGGAGAGCGCACGAGGGAGCTTCCAGGGGGAAACGCCTGGTATCTTTATAGTCCTGTCGGGTTT
CGCCACCTCTGACTTGAGCGTCGATTTTTGTGATGCTCGTCAGGGGGGCGGAGCCTATGGAAAAACGCCA
GCAACGCGGCCTTTTTACGGTTCCTGGCCTTTTGCTGGCCTTGAAGCTGTCCCTGATGGTCGTCATCTAC
CTGCCTGGACAGCATGGCCTGCAACGCGGGCATCCCGATGCCGCCGGAAGCGAGAAGAATCATAATGGGG
AAGGCCATCCAGCCTCGCGTCG
